Addgene plasmid #41344: TAL3170
Depositing lab: Keith Joung. Depositing organization: Massachusetts General Hospital. Publication: Targeted gene disruption in somatic zebrafish cells using engineered TALENs. Sander JD, Cade L, Khayter C, Reyon D, Peterson RT, Joung JK, Yeh JR. Nat Biotechnol. 2011 Aug 5;29(8):697-8. doi: 10.1038/nbt.1934. PubMed 21822241.
Backbone
  Vector backbone: JDS74
  Backbone manufacturer: Addgene plasmid #32288
  Backbone size w/o insert (bp): 6447
  Vector type: Mammalian Expression ; T7
Growth in bacteria
  Bacterial resistance: Ampicillin, 100 μg/mL
  Growth temperature: 37°C
  Growth strain: XL1 Blue
  Copy number: High Copy
Gene/Insert
  Gene/Insert name: ZebrafishCommunity-smad9-Left (alt name: smad9)
  Species: D. rerio (zebrafish)
  Insert size (bp): 1640
  Entrez Gene: smad9 (a.k.a. sma8, MGC103407, zgc:103407)
  Promoter: CMV
  Tag / fusion protein: 3X Flag (N terminal on backbone); WT FOKI (C terminal on backbone)
  Cloning method: Restriction Enzyme; 5′ cloning site N/A (destroyed during cloning); 3′ cloning site N/A (destroyed during cloning)
  Sequencing primers: 5′ CMV-F; 3′ BGH-rev
Terms and licenses: Academic/Nonprofit Terms; Industry Terms: Not Available to Industry
Depositor comments: Target binding site: TCTCCTTCACCAGTCCGG It is strongly recommended that users perform a diagnostic digest to verify this plasmid prior to use. For example, a double digest of the plasmid with BamHI and KpnI should result in two bands at 2.3kb and 5.8kb.
How to cite: TAL3170 was a gift from Keith Joung (Addgene plasmid # 41344 ; http://n2t.net/addgene:41344 ; RRID:Addgene_41344)
