[The description below was written by a language model from this plasmid's Addgene catalogue record.]
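Description:
TAL3170 is a TALEN expression plasmid built on the JDS74 backbone, a mammalian expression vector that also carries a T7 promoter. It is maintained in E. coli as a high-copy plasmid under ampicillin selection. The roughly 1.6 kb insert, named ZebrafishCommunity-smad9-Left, is not the smad9 coding sequence itself. It is an engineered array of TAL effector repeats designed to recognise a defined site within the zebrafish (D. rerio) smad9 gene. This array was cloned by restriction enzyme methods into the backbone, and the cloning sites were destroyed in the process.

The backbone supplies the flanking parts of the nuclease: an N-terminal 3X Flag tag for detection and a C-terminal wild-type FokI cleavage domain, so the complete open reading frame encodes a tagged TAL effector nuclease monomer. Expression is driven by the CMV promoter in mammalian cells. The T7 designation in the vector type suggests the construct can also serve as a template for in vitro transcription, which is the usual way of producing mRNA for injection into zebrafish embryos, although the record does not spell this out. Because FokI must dimerise to cut DNA, this "Left" monomer is meant to be used with a matching "Right" TALEN that binds the opposite strand nearby. The resulting double-strand break is repaired imprecisely and can produce disruptive insertions or deletions in smad9. The associated publication describes targeted gene disruption in somatic zebrafish cells with engineered TALENs. No feature table was provided, so elements such as the origin of replication and polyadenylation signal are not stated directly. The use of a BGH reverse sequencing primer does imply a BGH terminator region downstream of the insert.
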