>Addgene plasmid #41344 | TAL3170 | depositor partial sequence | sequence record 54983 | TAL3170 sequence 2430 bps
TCTAGAGCTAGCACCATGGACTACAAAGACCATGACGGTGATTATAAAGATCATGACATCGATTACAAGG
ATGACGATGACAAGATGGCCCCCAAGAAGAAGAGGAAGGTGGGCATTCACCGCGGGGTACCTATGGTGGA
CTTGAGGACACTCGGTTATTCGCAACAGCAACAGGAGAAAATCAAGCCTAAGGTCAGGAGCACCGTCGCG
CAACACCACGAGGCGCTTGTGGGGCATGGCTTCACTCATGCGCATATTGTCGCGCTTTCACAGCACCCTG
CGGCGCTTGGGACGGTGGCTGTCAAATACCAAGATATGATTGCGGCCCTGCCCGAAGCCACGCACGAGGC
AATTGTAGGGGTCGGTAAACAGTGGTCGGGAGCGCGAGCACTTGAGGCGCTGCTGACTGTGGCGGGTGAG
CTTAGGGGGCCTCCGCTCCAGCTCGACACCGGGCAGCTGCTGAAGATCGCGAAGAGAGGGGGAGTAACAG
CGGTAGAGGCAGTGCACGCCTGGCGCAATGCGCTCACCGGGGCCCCCTTGAACCTGACCCCAGACCAGGT
AGTCGCAATCGCGTCACATGACGGGGGAAAGCAAGCCCTGGAAACCGTGCAAAGGTTGTTGCCGGTCCTT
TGTCAAGACCACGGCCTTACACCGGAGCAAGTCGTGGCCATTGCAAGCAATGGGGGTGGCAAACAGGCTC
TTGAGACGGTTCAGAGACTTCTCCCAGTTCTCTGTCAAGCCCACGGGCTGACTCCCGATCAAGTTGTAGC
GATTGCGTCGCATGACGGAGGGAAACAAGCATTGGAGACTGTCCAACGGCTCCTTCCCGTGTTGTGTCAA
GCCCACGGTTTGACGCCTGCACAAGTGGTCGCCATCGCCAGCCATGATGGCGGTAAGCAGGCGCTGGAAA
CAGTACAGCGCCTGCTGCCTGTACTGTGCCAGGATCATGGACTGACCCCAGACCAGGTAGTCGCAATCGC
GTCAAACGGAGGGGGAAAGCAAGCCCTGGAAACCGTGCAAAGGTTGTTGCCGGTCCTTTGTCAAGACCAC
GGCCTTACACCGGAGCAAGTCGTGGCCATTGCAAGCAATGGGGGTGGCAAACAGGCTCTTGAGACGGTTC
AGAGACTTCTCCCAGTTCTCTGTCAAGCCCACGGGCTGACTCCCGATCAAGTTGTAGCGATTGCGTCGCA
TGACGGAGGGAAACAAGCATTGGAGACTGTCCAACGGCTCCTTCCCGTGTTGTGTCAAGCCCACGGTTTG
ACGCCTGCACAAGTGGTCGCCATCGCCTCCAATATTGGCGGTAAGCAGGCGCTGGAAACAGTACAGCGCC
TGCTGCCTGTACTGTGCCAGGATCATGGACTGACCCCAGACCAGGTAGTCGCAATCGCGTCACATGACGG
GGGAAAGCAAGCCCTGGAAACCGTGCAAAGGTTGTTGCCGGTCCTTTGTCAAGACCACGGCCTTACACCG
GAGCAAGTCGTGGCCATTGCATCCCACGACGGTGGCAAACAGGCTCTTGAGACGGTTCAGAGACTTCTCC
CAGTTCTCTGTCAAGCCCACGGGCTGACTCCCGATCAAGTTGTAGCGATTGCGTCGAACATTGGAGGGAA
ACAAGCATTGGAGACTGTCCAACGGCTCCTTCCCGTGTTGTGTCAAGCCCACGGTTTGACGCCTGCACAA
GTGGTCGCCATCGCCAACAACAACGGCGGTAAGCAGGCGCTGGAAACAGTACAGCGCCTGCTGCCTGTAC
TGTGCCAGGATCATGGACTGACCCCAGACCAGGTAGTCGCAATCGCGTCAAACGGAGGGGGAAAGCAAGC
CCTGGAAACCGTGCAAAGGTTGTTGCCGGTCCTTTGTCAAGACCACGGCCTTACACCGGAGCAAGTCGTG
GCCATTGCATCCCACGACGGTGGCAAACAGGCTCTTGAGACGGTTCAGAGACTTCTCCCAGTTCTCTGTC
AAGCCCACGGGCTGACTCCCGATCAAGTTGTAGCGATTGCGTCGCATGACGGAGGGAAACAAGCATTGGA
GACTGTCCAACGGCTCCTTCCCGTGTTGTGTCAAGCCCACGGTTTGACGCCTGCACAAGTGGTCGCCATC
GCCAACAACAACGGCGGTAAGCAGGCGCTGGAAACAGTACAGCGCCTGCTGCCTGTACTGTGCCAGGATC
ATGGACTGACACCCGAACAGGTGGTCGCCATTGCTAATAATAACGGAGGACGGCCAGCCTTGGAGTCCAT
CGTAGCCCAATTGTCCAGGCCCGATCCCGCGTTGGCTGCGTTAACGAATGACCATCTGGTGGCGTTGGCA
TGTCTTGGTGGACGACCCGCGCTCGATGCAGTCAAAAAGGGTCTGCCTCATGCTCCCGCATTGATCAAAA
GAACCAACCGGCGGATTCCCGAGAGAACTTCCCATCGAGTCGCGGGATCC
