>Addgene plasmid #41344 | TAL3170 | addgene partial sequence | sequence record 56394 | JDS-TALEN-F 5'-TAGGGGTCGGTAAACAGTGG-3'
GCGCTGCTGACTGTGGCGGGTGAGCTTAGGGGGCCTCCGCTCCAGCTCGACACCGGGCAGCTGCTGAAGA
TCGCGAAGAGAGGGGGAGTAACAGCGGTAGAGGCAGTGCACGCCTGGCGCAATGCGCTCACCGGGGCCCC
CTTGAACCTGACCCCAGACCAGGTAGTCGCAATCGCGTCACATGACGGGGGAAAGCAAGCCCTGGAAACC
GTGCAAAGGTTGTTGCCGGTCCTTTGTCAAGACCACGGCCTTACACCGGAGCAAGTCGTGGCCATTGCAA
GCAATGGGGGTGGCAAACAGGCTCTTGAGACGGTTCAGAGACTTCTCCCAGTTCTCTGTCAAGCCCACGG
GCTGACTCCCGATCAAGTTGTAGCGATTGCGTCGCATGACGGAGGGAAACAAGCATTGGAGACTGTCCAA
CGGCTCCTTCCCGTGTTGTGTCAAGCCCACGGTTTGACGCCTGCACAAGTGGTCGCCATCGCCAGCCATG
ATGGCGGTAAGCAGGCGCTGGAAACAGTACAGCGCCTGCTGCCTGTACTGTGCCAGGATCATGGACTGAC
CCCAGACCAGGTAGTCGCAATCGCGTCAAACGGAGGGGGAAAGCAAGCCCTGGAAACCGTGCAAAGGTTG
TTGCCGGTCCTTTGTCAAGACCACGGCCTTACACCGGAGCAAGTCGTGGCCATTGCAAGCAATGGGGGTG
GCAAACAGGCTCTTGAGACGGTTCAGAGACTTCTCCCAGTTCTCTGTCAAGCCCACGGGCTGACTCCCGA
TCAAGTTGTAGCGATTGCGTCGCATGACGGAGGGAAACAAGCATTGGAGACTGTCCAACGGCTCCTTCCC
GTGTTGTGTCAAGCCCACGGTTTGACGCCTGCACAAGTGGTCGCCATCGCCTCCAATATTG
